>Addgene plasmid #63792 | pGS1322 | depositor full sequence | sequence record 106481 | Full plasmid sequence, partially sequenced
CGAATTCATCGATGATATCAGATCCACTAGTGGCCTATGCGGCCGCGGATCTGCCGGTCTCCCTATAGTG
AGTCGTATTAATTTCGATAAGCCAGGTTAACCTGCATTAATGAATCGGCCAACGCGCGGGGAGAGGCGGT
TTGCGTATTGGGCGCTCTTCCGCTTCCTCGCTCACTGACTCGCTGCGCTCGGTCGTTCGGCTGCGGCGAG
CGGTATCAGCTCACTCAAAGGCGGTAATACGGTTATCCACAGAATCAGGGGATAACGCAGGAAAGAACAT
GTGAGCAAAAGGCCAGCAAAAGGCCAGGAACCGTAAAAAGGCCGCGTTGCTGGCGTTTTTCCATAGGCTC
CGCCCCCCTGACGAGCATCACAAAAATCGACGCTCAAGTCAGAGGTGGCGAAACCCGACAGGACTATAAA
GATACCAGGCGTTTCCCCCTGGAAGCTCCCTCGTGCGCTCTCCTGTTCCGACCCTGCCGCTTACCGGATA
CCTGTCCGCCTTTCTCCCTTCGGGAAGCGTGGCGCTTTCTCAATGCTCACGCTGTAGGTATCTCAGTTCG
GTGTAGGTCGTTCGCTCCAAGCTGGGCTGTGTGCACGAACCCCCCGTTCAGCCCGACCGCTGCGCCTTAT
CCGGTAACTATCGTCTTGAGTCCAACCCGGTAAGACACGACTTATCGCCACTGGCAGCAGCCACTGGTAA
CAGGATTAGCAGAGCGAGGTATGTAGGCGGTGCTACAGAGTTCTTGAAGTGGTGGCCTAACTACGGCTAC
ACTAGAAGGACAGTATTTGGTATCTGCGCTCTGCTGAAGCCAGTTACCTTCGGAAAAAGAGTTGGTAGCT
CTTGATCCGGCAAACAAACCACCGCTGGTAGCGGTGGTTTTTTTGTTTGCAAGCAGCAGATTACGCGCAG
AAAAAAAGGATCTCAAGAAGATCCTTTGATCTTTTCTACGGGGTCTGACGCTCAGTGGAACGAAAACTCA
CGTTAAGGGATTTTGGTCATGAGATTATCAAAAAGGATCTTCACCTAGATCCTTTTAAATTAAAAATGAA
GTTTTAAATCAATCTAAAGTATATATGAGTAAACTTGGTCTGACAGTTACCAATGCTTAATCAGTGAGGC
ACCTATCTCAGCGATCTGTCTATTTCGTTCATCCATAGTTGCCTGACTCCCCGTCGTGTAGATAACTACG
ATACGGGAGGGCTTACCATCTGGCCCCAGTGCTGCAATGATACCGCGAGACCCACGCTCACCGGCTCCAG
ATTTATCAGCAATAAACCAGCCAGCCGGAAGGGCCGAGCGCAGAAGTGGTCCTGCAACTTTATCCGCCTC
CATCCAGTCTATTAATTGTTGCCGGGAAGCTAGAGTAAGTAGTTCGCCAGTTAATAGTTTGCGCAACGTT
GTTGCCATTGCTACAGGCATCGTGGTGTCACGCTCGTCGTTTGGTATGGCTTCATTCAGCTCCGGTTCCC
AACGATCAAGGCGAGTTACATGATCCCCCATGTTGTGCAAAAAAGCGGTTAGCTCCTTCGGTCCTCCGAT
CGTTGTCAGAAGTAAGTTGGCCGCAGTGTTATCACTCATGGTTATGGCAGCACTGCATAATTCTCTTACT
GTCATGCCATCCGTAAGATGCTTTTCTGTGACTGGTGAGTACTCAACCAAGTCATTCTGAGAATAGTGTA
TGCGGCGACCGAGTTGCTCTTGCCCGGCGTCAATACGGGATAATACCGCGCCACATAGCAGAACTTTAAA
AGTGCTCATCATTGGAAAACGTTCTTCGGGGCGAAAACTCTCAAGGATCTTACCGCTGTTGAGATCCAGT
TCGATGTAACCCACTCGTGCACCCAACTGATCTTCAGCATCTTTTACTTTCACCAGCGTTTCTGGGTGAG
CAAAAACAGGAAGGCAAAATGCCGCAAAAAAGGGAATAAGGGCGACACGGAAATGTTGAATACTCATACT
CTTCCTTTTTCAATATTATTGAAGCATTTATCAGGGTTATTGTCTCATGAGCGGATACATATTTGAATGT
ATTTAGAAAAATAAACAAATAGGGGTTCCGCGCACATTTCCCCGAAAAGTGCCACCTGACGTCTAAGAAA
CCATTATTATCATGACATTAACCTATAAAAATAGGCGTATCACGAGGCCCTTTCGTCTCGCGCGTTTCGG
TGATGACGGTGAAAACCTCTGACACATGCAGCTCCCGGAGACGGTCACAGCTTGTCTGTAAGCGGATGCC
GGGAGCAGACAAGCCCGTCAGGGCGCGTCAGCGGGTGTTGGCGGGTGTCGGGGCTGGCTTAACTATGCGG
CATCAGAGCAGATTGTACTGAGAGTGCACCATATGGACATATTGTCGTTAGAACGCGGCTACAATTAATA
CATAACCTTATGTATCATACACATACGATTTAGGTGACACTATAGAACGCGGCCGCCAGCCGAAGCTTCG
TACGCTGCAGGTCGACGGATCGGTGACGGTGCTGGTTTAATTAACATGTCGAAGGGTGAAGAACTGTTCA
CTGGTGTTGTACCAATTTTGGTTGAACTGGATGGTGACGTTAATGGTCATAAATTCTCTGTAAGTGGTGA
AGGTGAAGGTGACGCTACTTATGGTAAATTGACTCTTAAGTTCATCTGCACAACTGGTAAATTGCCAGTT
CCATGGCCAACATTAGTAACTACTCTTACATGGGGTGTTCAATGTTTTAGCAGATACCCTGATCATATGA
AGCAACATGACTTCTTTAAGTCCGCAATGCCTGAAGGATATGTTCAAGAACGTACAATTTTCTTTAAGGA
CGACGGAAACTACAAGACAAGGGCTGAAGTCAAATTTGAGGGAGATACCTTAGTAAACAGGATTGAGCTT
AAGGGAATTGACTTTAAAGAGGATGGAAACATTCTAGGCCATAAATTGGAGTACATCTACAACTCTCACA
ACGTGTATATTACCGCTGATAAACAGAAGAATGGCATCAAAGCCAATTTTAAAATAAGACACAATATAGA
GGATGGGAGTGTGCAGCTAGCAGATCACTATCAACAAAATACCCCTATAGGCGATGGGCCGGTCTTGTTG
CCCGATAATCATTATCTATCAACGCAATCAGCATTATCTAAAGATCCCAATGAAAAAAGAGATCACATGG
TGTTATTAGAATTTGTCACGGCCGCGGGGATAACCCATGGCATGGATGAATTGTACAAAGGTAGTGCTTG
GAGTCATCCACAATTCGAAAAAGGTGGAGGTTCCGGAGGTGGATCGGGAGGTTCTGCCTGGTCTCATCCA
CAATTTGAGAAGTAAGGTACCGCGCGCGCCACTTCTAAATAAGCGAATTTCTTATGATTTATGATTTTTA
TTATTAAATAAGTTATAAAAAAAATAAGTGTATACAAATTTTAAAGTGACTCTTAGGTTTTAAAACGAAA
ATTCTTATTCTTGAGTAACTCTTTCCTGTAGGTCAGGTTGCTTTCTCAGGTATAGTATGAGGTCGCTCTT
ATTGACCACACCTCTACCGGCAGATCCGCTAGGGATAACAGGGTAATATAGATCTGTTTAGCTTGCCTCG
TCCCCGCCGGGTCACCCGGCCAGCGACATGGAGGCCCAGAATACCCTCCTTGACAGTCTTGACGTGCGCA
GCTCAGGGGCATGATGTGACTGTCGCCCGTACATTTAGCCCATACATCCCCATGTATAATCATTTGCATC
CATACATTTTGATGGCCGCACGGCGCGAAGCAAAAATTACGGCTCCTCGCTGCGGACCTGCGAGCAGGGA
AACGCTCCCCTCACAGACGCGTTGAATTGTCCCCACGCCGCGCCCCTGTAGAGAAATATAAAAGGTTAGG
ATTTGCCACTGAGGTTCTTCTTTCATATACTTCCTTTTAAAATCTTGCTAGGATACAGTTCTCACATCAC
ATCCGAACATAAACAACCATGACAGTCAACACTAAGACCTATAGTGAGAGAGCAGAAACTCATGCCTCAC
CAGTAGCACAACGATTATTTCGATTAATGGAACTGAAGAAAACCAATTTATGTGCATCAATTGATGTTGA
TACCACTAAGGAATTCCTTGAATTAATTGATAAATTGGGTCCTTATGTATGCTTAATCAAGACTCATATT
GATATAATCAATGATTTTTCCTATGAATCCACTATTGAACCATTATTAGAACTTTCACGTAAACATCAAT
TTATGATTTTTGAAGATAGAAAATTTGCTGATATTGGTAATACCGTGAAGAAACAATATATTGGTGGAGT
TTATAAAATTAGTAGTTGGGCAGATATTACTAATGCTCATGGTGTCACTGGGAATGGAGTAGTTGAAGGA
TTAAAACAGGGAGCTAAAGAAACCACCACCAACCAAGAGCCAAGAGGGTTATTGATGTTAGCTGAATTAT
CATCAGTGGGATCATTAGCATATGGAGAATATTCTCAAAAAACTGTTGAAATTGCTAAATCCGATAAGGA
ATTTGTTATTGGATTTATTGCCCAACGTGATATGGGTGGACAAGAAGAAGGATTTGATTGGCTTATTATG
ACACCTGGAGTTGGATTAGATGATAAAGGTGATGGATTAGGACAACAATATAGAACTGTTGATGAAGTTG
TTAGCACTGGAACTGATATTATCATTGTTGGTAGAGGATTGTTTGGTAAAGGAAGAGATCCAGATATTGA
AGGTAAAAGGTATAGAGATGCTGGTTGGAATGCTTATTTGAAAAAGACTGGCCAATTATAATCTGTACTG
ACAATAAAAAGATTCTTGTTTTCAAGAACTTGTCATTTGTATAGTTTTTTTATATTGTAGTTGTTCTATT
TTAATCAAATGTTAGCGTGATTTATATTTTTTTTCGCCTCGACATCATCTGCCCAGATGCGAAGTTAAGT
GCGCAGAAAGTAATATCATGCGTCAATCGTATGTGAATGCTGGTCGCTATACTGCTGTCGATTCGATACT
AACGCCGCCATCCAGTGTCGAAAACGAGCT
Features (pLannotate 1.2.2; 14 found; start..end, strand, type, name):
     62..80      -  promoter       T7 promoter: promoter for bacteriophage T7 RNA polymerase
    102..155     -  CDS            lacI (fragment): lac repressor; lacI; The lac repressor binds to the lac operator to inhibit transcription in E. coli. This inhibition can be relieved by adding lactose or isopropyl-β-D-thiogalactopyranoside (IPTG).
    338..926     -  rep_origin     ori: high-copy-number ColE1/pMB1/pBR322/pUC origin of replication
   1097..1957    -  CDS            AmpR: β-lactamase; bla; confers resistance to ampicillin, carbenicillin, and related antibiotics
   1958..2062    -  promoter       AmpR promoter: bla
   2157..2192    +  CDS            rop (fragment): Rop protein, which maintains plasmids at low copy number; rop
   2294..2345    +  misc_feature   bom (fragment): basis of mobility region from pBR322
   2408..2426    +  promoter       SP6 promoter: promoter for bacteriophage SP6 RNA polymerase
   2496..3209    +  CDS            CGFP: CGFP is a basic (constitutively fluorescent) cyan fluorescent protein published in 2000, derived from Aequorea victoria. It has low acid sensitivity.
   3234..3274    +  CDS            Twin-Strep-tag (fragment): two Strep-Tag®II moieties connected by a linker for enhanced binding to Strep-Tactin®, an engineered form of streptavidin (Schmidt et al., 2013)
   3333..3520    +  terminator     ADH1 terminator: S. cerevisiae ADH1; transcription terminator for the S. cerevisiae alcohol dehydrogenase 1 (ADH1) gene
   3595..3938    +  promoter       TEF promoter: Ashbya gossypii TEF promoter
   3957..4745    +  CDS            URA3: PYRF_YEAST - Experimental evidence at protein level: Swiss-Prot protein existence level 1. From Saccharomyces cerevisiae (strain ATCC 204508 / S288c) (Baker's yeast).
   4757..4954    +  terminator     TEF terminator: Ashbya gossypii TEF terminator
