[The description below was written by a language model from this plasmid's Addgene catalogue record and pLannotate feature annotations shown in this document.]
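Description:
pGS1322 is a high-copy E. coli cloning vector of about 5 kb, built on the pGS1222 backbone, that serves as a template for generating C-terminal tagging cassettes for homologous recombination in Saccharomyces cerevisiae. It replicates in bacteria through a ColE1/pUC-type origin and is selected with ampicillin via the β-lactamase gene. No yeast origin of replication is annotated, consistent with its role as a cassette donor rather than a vector maintained in yeast. T7 and SP6 promoters and short lacI, rop and bom fragments are also annotated in the backbone; these appear to be leftovers from parental vectors.

The payload has no promoter of its own, because the tag is meant to be fused in frame to the 3′ end of a chromosomal gene and expressed from that gene's native promoter. It consists of an eCFP coding sequence, which was codon-optimised for S. cerevisiae and made by gene synthesis (the automated annotation labels it as a related Aequorea-derived cyan protein). This is followed by a Twin-Strep tag, two Strep-tag II units joined by a linker for tighter binding to Strep-Tactin, which the feature table detects only as a partial match. An ADH1 terminator ends the fusion transcript. Downstream sits an independent URA3 marker driven by the Ashbya gossypii TEF promoter and closed by the TEF terminator, allowing selection of integrants in ura3 strains. The tag module lies between retained SalI and BsrGI sites.

Typical use is to tag endogenous yeast proteins so that they can be followed by cyan fluorescence and affinity-purified with their native complexes. The deposited full sequence is noted as only partially verified by sequencing.
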