Addgene plasmid #63792: pGS1322
Purpose: Vector to create a cassette for homologous recombination in S. cerevisiae; adds a C-terminal eCFP Twin-Strep tag followed by URA3 selection marker
Depositing lab: Monika Golas & Bjoern Sander. Depositing organization: Aarhus University. Publication: Strep-tag II and Twin-Strep Based Cassettes for Protein Tagging by Homologous Recombination and Characterization of Endogenous Macromolecular Assemblies in Saccharomyces cerevisiae. Rai J, Pemmasani JK, Voronovsky A, Jensen IS, Manavalan A, Nyengaard JR, Golas MM, Sander B. Mol Biotechnol. 2014 Jun 27. 10.1007/s12033-014-9778-5 PubMed 24969434.
Backbone
  Vector backbone: pGS1222
  Backbone size w/o insert (bp): 5000
  Total vector size (bp): 5000
  Vector type: E. coli cloning vector
  Selectable markers: URA3
Growth in bacteria
  Bacterial resistance: Ampicillin, 100 μg/mL
  Growth temperature: 37°C
  Growth strain: DH5alpha
  Copy number: High Copy
Gene/Insert
  Gene/Insert name: eCFP-Twin-tag followed by URA3
  Species: Synthetic
  Promoter: none
  Tag / fusion protein: eCFP-Twin-tag (C terminal on backbone)
  Cloning method: Restriction Enzyme; 5′ cloning site SalI (not destroyed); 3′ cloning site BsrGI/Bsp1407I (not destroyed)
  Sequencing primers: 5′ CTGGCTTAACTATGCGGCATCAG; 3′ gcaacctgacctacaggaaagag
Resource information
  A portion of this plasmid was derived from a plasmid made by: Mark A. Sheff and Kurt S. Thorn
Terms and licenses: Academic/Nonprofit Terms; Industry Terms: Not Available to Industry
Depositor comments: The sequence of the eCFP gene has been optimized for S. cerevisiae and generated by gene synthesis. The Twin-Strep tag sequence is adapted from the sequence of commercial Twin-Strep tag plasmids offered by IBA, Goettingen, Germany.
How to cite: pGS1322 was a gift from Monika Golas & Bjoern Sander (Addgene plasmid # 63792 ; http://n2t.net/addgene:63792 ; RRID:Addgene_63792)
