>Addgene plasmid #63792 | pGS1322 | addgene partial sequence | sequence record 110302 | T7 5'-TAATACGACTCACTATAGGG-3'
CGCGGCCGCATAGGCCACTAGTGGATCTGATATCATCGATGAATTCGAGCTCGTTTTCGACACTGGATGG
CGGCGTTAGTATCGAATCGACAGCAGTATAGCGACCAGCATTCACATACGATTGACGCATGATATTACTT
TCTGCGCACTTAACTTCGCATCTGGGCAGATGATGTCGAGGCGAAAAAAAATATAAATCACGCTAACATT
TGATTAAAATAGAACAACTACAATATAAAAAAACTATACAAATGACAAGTTCTTGAAAACAAGAATCTTT
TTATTGTCAGTACAGATTATAATTGGCCAGTCTTTTTCAAATAAGCATTCCAACCAGCATCTCTATACCT
TTTACCTTCAATATCTGGATCTCTTCCTTTACCAAACAATCCTCTACCAACAATGATAATATCAGTTCCA
GTGCTAACAACTTCATCAACAGTTCTATATTGTTGTCCTAATCCATCACCTTTATCATCTAATCCAACTC
CAGGTGTCATAATAAGCCAATCAAATCCTTCTTCTTGTCCACCCATATCACGTTGGGCAATAAATCCAAT
AACAAATTCCTTATCGGATTTAGCAATTTCAACAGTTTTTTGAGAATATTCTCCATATGCTAATGATCCC
ACTGATGATAATTCAGCTAACATCAATAACCCTCTTGGCTCTTGGTTGGTGGTGGTTTCTTTAGCTCCCT
GTTTTAATCCTTCAACTACTCCATTCCCAGTGACACCATGAGCATTAGTAATATCTGCCCAACTACTAAT
TTTATAAACTCCACCAATATATTGTTTCTTCACGGTATTACCAATATCAGCAAATTTTCTATCTTCAAAA
ATCATAAATTGATGTTTACGTGAAAGTTCTAATAATGGTTCAATAGTGGATTCATAGGAAAAATCATTGA
TTATATCAATATGAGTCTTGATTAAGCATACATAAGGACCCAATTTATCAATTAATTCAAGGAATTCCT
