>Addgene plasmid #63792 | pGS1322 | addgene partial sequence | sequence record 110304 | Sp6 5'-ATTTAGGTGACACTATAG-3'
TTCGTACGCTGCAGGTCGACGGATCGGTGACGGTGCTGGTTTAATTAACATGTCGAAGGGTGAAGAACTG
TTCACTGGTGTTGTACCAATTTTGGTTGAACTGGATGGTGACGTTAATGGTCATAAATTCTCTGTAAGTG
GTGAAGGTGAAGGTGACGCTACTTATGGTAAATTGACTCTTAAGTTCATCTGCACAACTGGTAAATTGCC
AGTTCCATGGCCAACATTAGTAACTACTCTTACATGGGGTGTTCAATGTTTTAGCAGATACCCTGATCAT
ATGAAGCAACATGACTTCTTTAAGTCCGCAATGCCTGAAGGATATGTTCAAGAACGTACAATTTTCTTTA
AGGACGACGGAAACTACAAGACAAGGGCTGAAGTCAAATTTGAGGGAGATACCTTAGTAAACAGGATTGA
GCTTAAGGGAATTGACTTTAAAGAGGATGGAAACATTCTAGGCCATAAATTGGAGTACATCTACAACTCT
CACAACGTGTATATTACCGCTGATAAACAGAAGAATGGCATCAAAGCCAATTTTAAAATAAGACACAATA
TAGAGGATGGGAGTGTGCAGCTAGCAGATCACTATCAACAAAATACCCCTATAGGCGATGGGCCGGTCTT
GTTGCCCGATAATCATTATCTATCAACGCAATCAGCATTATCTAAAGATCCCAATGAAAAAAGAGATCAC
ATGGTGTTATTAGAATTTGTCACGGCCGCGGGGATAACCCATGGCATGGATGAATTGTACAAAGGTAGTG
CTTGGAGTCATCCACAATTCGAAAAAGGTGGAGGTTCCGGAGGTGGATCGGGAGGTTCTGCCTGGTCTCA
TCCACAATTTGAGAAGTAAGGTACCGCGCGCGCCACTTCTAAATAAGCGAATTTCTTATGATTTATGATT
TTTATTATTAAATAAGTTATAAAAA
